Addgene plasmid #242524: pDASH-DIS-α2 (MoClo)
Purpose: (Empty Backbone) Donor I vector in DASH and alpha2 vector in GoldenBraid/DASH, with SacB counter-selection, compatible with MoClo, with attBTT and attBCC-FRT
Depositing lab: Jose Alonso & Anna Stepanova. Depositing organization: North Carolina State University. Publication: DASH: a versatile and high-capacity gene stacking system for plant synthetic biology. Zhao C, Stepanova AN, Alonso JM. Plant Biotechnol J. 2025 Jun 10. doi: 10.1111/pbi.70179. PubMed 40493021.
Backbone
  Vector backbone: pDGB3alpha2
  Vector type: Synthetic Biology
  Selectable markers: SacB
Growth in bacteria
  Bacterial resistance: Ampicillin, 100 μg/mL
  Growth temperature: 37°C
  Growth strain: DH5alpha
  Growth instructions: Allow 24h for colony growth and selectively pick for small colonies.
  Copy number: High Copy
Gene/Insert
  Gene/Insert name: None
Terms and licenses: Academic/Nonprofit Terms; Industry Terms: Not Available to Industry
Depositor comments: Please visit https://benchling.com/s/seq-LDBcIFzdVOBW3I2FrfhK?m=slm-otRyvWeGkt1KjLX1U5cu for annotated plasmid map.
How to cite: pDASH-DIS-α2 (MoClo) was a gift from Jose Alonso & Anna Stepanova (Addgene plasmid # 242524 ; http://n2t.net/addgene:242524 ; RRID:Addgene_242524)
