[The description below was written by a language model from this plasmid's Addgene catalogue record and pLannotate feature annotations shown in this document.]
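Description:
pDASH-DIS-α2 (MoClo) is an empty synthetic-biology backbone derived from the GoldenBraid binary vector pDGB3alpha2. It serves as the Donor I vector in the DASH gene-stacking system for plants and as an alpha2-level acceptor in GoldenBraid/DASH assemblies, with compatibility for MoClo parts. The 8.6 kb sequence has the architecture of a plant binary vector. Nopaline-type left and right T-DNA border repeats flank the cloning region, and the backbone carries the pVS1 replication module (oriV, RepA and the StaA stability protein), a broad-host-range replicon commonly used for maintenance in Agrobacterium. A high-copy ColE1/pUC-type origin with a bom site supports propagation in E. coli. Selection is by ampicillin resistance (AmpR). An adjacent backbone sacB gene encodes Bacillus subtilis levansucrase, which makes cells sucrose-sensitive and provides the counter-selection named in the record.

Between the borders there is no insert. Instead there is a lacZα cassette, comprising the lac promoter, operator and CAP site with a pUC-type multiple cloning site, which in vectors of this family typically acts as a blue/white screening placeholder replaced during assembly. This cassette is bracketed by two φC31 integrase attB sites, described in the catalogue as attBTT and attBCC, presumably variants that differ in their core dinucleotide. The second attB lies directly beside a minimal FRT site for FLP recombinase. This layout suggests that assembled cargo is moved from the donor into a recipient construct by directional φC31-mediated recombination, with FLP/FRT available for a later excision step and sacB used to select against unwanted donor backbone. The record itself does not spell out these steps. It also does not annotate the type IIS restriction sites used for Golden Gate assembly.
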