Features (pLannotate 1.2.2; 21 found; start..end, strand, type, name):
      1..25      +  misc_feature   LB T-DNA repeat: left border repeat from nopaline C58 T-DNA
     48..81      +  protein_bind   attB: minimal attB site for the φC31 integrase (Groth et al., 2000) phage φC31 integrase
    188..287     +  misc_feature   bom (fragment): basis of mobility region from pBR322
    293..450     -  CDS            lacZα (fragment): LacZα fragment of β-galactosidase; lacZ fragment
    447..503     +  misc_feature   MCS: pUC18/19 multiple cloning site
    540..556     -  protein_bind   lac operator: The lac repressor binds to the lac operator to inhibit transcription in E. coli. This inhibition can be relieved by adding lactose or isopropyl-β-D-thiogalactopyranoside (IPTG). lac repressor encoded by lacI
    564..594     -  promoter       lac promoter: promoter for the E. coli lac operon
    609..630     -  protein_bind   CAP binding site: CAP binding activates transcription in the presence of cAMP. E. coli catabolite activator protein
    643..684     -  CDS            lacI (fragment): lac repressor; lacI; The lac repressor binds to the lac operator to inhibit transcription in E. coli. This inhibition can be relieved by adding lactose or isopropyl-β-D-thiogalactopyranoside (IPTG).
    707..758     +  protein_bind   attB (fragment): attB site for the φC31 integrase (Groth et al., 2000) phage φC31 integrase
    759..792     -  protein_bind   FRT (minimal): supports FLP-mediated excision but not integration (Turan and Bode, 2011) FLP recombinase from the Saccharomyces cerevisiae 2μ plasmid
    799..823     +  misc_feature   RB T-DNA repeat: right border repeat from nopaline C58 T-DNA
   1163..1564    +  CDS            Y4CG_SINFN (fragment): Protein inferred from homology: Swiss-Prot protein existence level 3. From Sinorhizobium fredii (strain NBRC 101917 / NGR234).
   2124..2753    +  CDS            pVS1 StaA: stability protein from the Pseudomonas plasmid pVS1 (Heeb et al., 2000)
   3182..4255    +  CDS            pVS1 RepA: replication protein from the Pseudomonas plasmid pVS1 (Heeb et al., 2000)
   4321..4515    +  rep_origin     pVS1 oriV: origin of replication for the Pseudomonas plasmid pVS1 (Heeb et al., 2000)
   4718..4757    +  CDS            rop (fragment): Rop protein, which maintains plasmids at low copy number; rop
   4859..4999    +  misc_feature   bom: basis of mobility region from pBR322
   5185..5773    -  rep_origin     ori: high-copy-number ColE1/pMB1/pBR322/pUC origin of replication
   5864..7279    -  CDS            sacB: SACB_BACSU - Experimental evidence at protein level: Swiss-Prot protein existence level 1. From Bacillus subtilis (strain 168).
   7297..8157    -  CDS            AmpR: β-lactamase; bla; confers resistance to ampicillin, carbenicillin, and related antibiotics
>Addgene plasmid #242524 | pDASH-DIS-α2 (MoClo) | addgene full sequence | sequence record 495605 | Addgene NGS Result
TGGCAGGATATATTGTGGTGTAAACATAACAAGCTTCCGCGGTGCGGGTGCCAGGGCGTGCCCTTGGGCT
CCCCGGGCGCGTACTCCCGTCTCAGTCATGCCAGAGACCCACAGCTTGTCTGTAAGCGGATGCCGGGAGC
AGACAAGCCCGTCAGGGCGCGTCAGCGGGTGTTGGCGGGTGTCGGGGCTGGCTTAACTATGCGGCATCAG
AGCAGATTGTACTGAGAGTGCACCATATGCGGTGTGAAATACCGCACAGATGCGTAAGGAGAAAATACCG
CATCAGGCGCCATTCGCCATTCAGGCTGCGCAACTGTTGGGAAGGGCGATCGGCGCAGGCCTCTTCGCTA
TTACGCCAGCTGGCGAAAGGGGGATGTGCTGCAAGGCGATTAAGTTGGGTAACGCCAGGGTTTTCCCAGT
CACGACGTTGTAAAACGACGGCCAGTGAATTCGAGCTCGGTACCCGGGGATCCTCTAGAGTCGACCTGCA
GGCATGCAAGCTTGGCGTAATCATGGTCATAGCTGTTTCCTGTGTGAAATTGTTATCCGCTCACAATTCC
ACACAACATACGAGCCGGAAGCATATAGTGTAAAGCCTGGGGTGCCTAATGAGTGAGCTAACTCACATTA
ATTGCGTTGCGCTCACTGCCCGCTTTCCAGTCGGGAAACCTGTCGTGCCAGCTGGGGTCTCTGGGACGCT
TGAGACGCCGCGGTGCGGGTGCCAGGGCGTGCCCCCGGGCTCCCCGGGCGCGTACTCCGAAGTTCCTATA
CTTTCTAGAGAATAGGAACTTCAAGCTTTGACAGGATATATTGGCGGGTAAACCTAAGAGAAAAGAGCGT
TTATTAGAATAATCGGATATTTAAAAGGGCGTGAAAAGGTTTATCCGTTCGTCCATTTGTATGTGCATGC
CAACCACAGGGTTCCCCTCGGGATCAAAGTACTTTGATCCAACCCCTCCGCTGCTATAGTGCAGTCGGCT
TCTGACGTTCAGTGCAGCCGTCATCTGAAAACGACATGTCGCACAAGTCCTAAGTTACGCGACAGGCTGC
CGCCCTGCCCTTTTCCTGGCGTTTTCTTGTCGCGTGTTTTAGTCGCATAAAGTAGAATACTTGCGACTAG
AACCGGAGACATTACGCCATGAACAAGAGCGCCGCCGCTGGCCTGCTGGGCTATGCCCGCGTCAGCACCG
ACGACCAGGACTTGACCAACCAACGGGCCGAACTGCACGCGGCCGGCTGCACCAAGCTGTTTTCCGAGAA
GATCACCGGCACCAGGCGCGACCGCCCGGAGCTGGCCAGGATGCTTGACCACCTACGCCCTGGCGACGTT
GTGACAGTGACCAGGCTAGACCGCCTGGCCCGCAGCACCCGCGACCTACTGGACATTGCCGAGCGCATCC
AGGAGGCCGGCGCGGGCCTGCGTAGCCTGGCAGAGCCGTGGGCCGACACCACCACGCCGGCCGGCCGCAT
GGTGTTGACCGTGTTCGCCGGCATTGCCGAGTTCGAGCGTTCCCTAATCATCGACCGCACCCGGAGCGGG
CGCGAGGCCGCCAAGGCCCGAGGCGTGAAGTTTGGCCCCCGCCCTACCCTCACCCCGGCACAGATCGCGC
ACGCCCGCGAGCTGATCGACCAGGAAGGCCGCACCGTGAAAGAGGCGGCTGCACTGCTTGGCGTGCATCG
CTCGACCCTGTACCGCGCACTTGAGCGCAGCGAGGAAGTGACGCCCACCGAGGCCAGGCGGCGCGGTGCC
TTCCGTGAGGACGCATTGACCGAGGCCGACGCCCTGGCGGCCGCCGAGAATGAACGCCAAGAGGAACAAG
CATGAAACCGCACCAGGACGGCCAGGACGAACCGTTTTTCATTACCGAAGAGATCGAGGCGGAGATGATC
GCGGCCGGGTACGTGTTCGAGCCGCCCGCGCACCTCTCAACCGTGCGGCTGCATGAAATCCTGGCCGGTT
TGTCTGATGCCAAGCTGGCGGCCTGGCCGGCCAGCTTGGCCGCTGAAGAAACCGAGCGCCGCCGTCTAAA
AAGGTGATGTGTATTTGAGTAAAACAGCTTGCGTCATGCGGTCGCTGCGTATATGATGCGATGAGTAAAT
AAACAAATACGCAAGGGGAACGCATGAAGGTTATCGCTGTACTTAACCAGAAAGGCGGGTCAGGCAAGAC
GACCATCGCAACCCATCTAGCCCGCGCCCTGCAACTCGCCGGGGCCGATGTTCTGTTAGTCGATTCCGAT
CCCCAGGGCAGTGCCCGCGATTGGGCGGCCGTGCGGGAAGATCAACCGCTAACCGTTGTCGGCATCGACC
GCCCGACGATTGACCGCGACGTGAAGGCCATCGGCCGGCGCGACTTCGTAGTGATCGACGGAGCGCCCCA
GGCGGCGGACTTGGCTGTGTCCGCGATCAAGGCAGCCGACTTCGTGCTGATTCCGGTGCAGCCAAGCCCT
TACGACATATGGGCCACCGCCGACCTGGTGGAGCTGGTTAAGCAGCGCATTGAGGTCACGGATGGAAGGC
TACAAGCGGCCTTTGTCGTGTCGCGGGCGATCAAAGGCACGCGCATCGGCGGTGAGGTTGCCGAGGCGCT
GGCCGGGTACGAGCTGCCCATTCTTGAGTCCCGTATCACGCAGCGCGTGAGCTACCCAGGCACTGCCGCC
GCCGGCACAACCGTTCTTGAATCAGAACCCGAGGGCGACGCTGCCCGCGAGGTCCAGGCGCTGGCCGCTG
AAATTAAATCAAAACTCATTTGAGTTAATGAGGTAAAGAGAAAATGAGCAAAAGCACAAACACGCTAAGT
GCCGGCCGTCCGAGCGCACGCAGCAGCAAGGCTGCAACGTTGGCCAGCCTGGCAGACACGCCAGCCATGA
AGCGGGTCAACTTTCAGTTGCCGGCGGAGGATCACACCAAGCTGAAGATGTACGCGGTACGCCAAGGCAA
GACCATTACCGAGCTGCTATCTGAATACATCGCGCAGCTACCAGAGTAAATGAGCAAATGAATAAATGAG
TAGATGAATTTTAGCGGCTAAAGGAGGCGGCATGGAAAATCAAGAACAACCAGGCACCGACGCCGTGGAA
TGCCCCATGTGTGGAGGAACGGGCGGTTGGCCAGGCGTAAGCGGCTGGGTTGCCTGCCGGCCCTGCAATG
GCACTGGAACCCCCAAGCCCGAGGAATCGGCGTGAGCGGTCGCAAACCATCCGGCCCGGTACAAATCGGC
GCGGCGCTGGGTGATGACCTGGTGGAGAAGTTGAAGGCCGCGCAGGCCGCCCAGCGGCAACGCATCGAGG
CAGAAGCACGCCCCGGTGAATCGTGGCAAGCGGCCGCTGATCGAATCCGCAAAGAATCCCGGCAACCGCC
GGCAGCCGGTGCGCCGTCGATTAGGAAGCCGCCCAAGGGCGACGAGCAACCAGATTTTTTCGTTCCGATG
CTCTATGACGTGGGCACCCGCGATAGTCGCAGCATCATGGACGTGGCCGTTTTCCGTCTGTCGAAGCGTG
ACCGACGAGCTGGCGAGGTGATCCGCTACGAGCTTCCAGACGGGCACGTAGAGGTTTCCGCAGGGCCGGC
CGGCATGGCCAGTGTGTGGGATTACGACCTGGTACTGATGGCGGTTTCCCATCTAACCGAATCCATGAAC
CGATACCGGGAAGGGAAGGGAGACAAGCCCGGCCGCGTGTTCCGTCCACACGTTGCGGACGTACTCAAGT
TCTGCCGGCGAGCCGATGGCGGAAAGCAGAAAGACGACCTGGTAGAAACCTGCATTCGGTTAAACACCAC
GCACGTTGCCATGCAGCGTACGAAGAAGGCCAAGAACGGCCGCCTGGTGACGGTATCCGAGGGTGAAGCC
TTGATTAGCCGCTACAAGATCGTAAAGAGCGAAACCGGGCGGCCGGAGTACATCGAGATCGAGCTAGCTG
ATTGGATGTACCGCGAGATCACAGAAGGCAAGAACCCGGACGTGCTGACGGTTCACCCCGATTACTTTTT
GATCGATCCCGGCATCGGCCGTTTTCTCTACCGCCTGGCACGCCGCGCCGCAGGCAAGGCAGAAGCCAGA
TGGTTGTTCAAGACGATCTACGAACGCAGTGGCAGCGCCGGAGAGTTCAAGAAGTTCTGTTTCACCGTGC
GCAAGCTGATCGGGTCAAATGACCTGCCGGAGTACGATTTGAAGGAGGAGGCGGGGCAGGCTGGCCCGAT
CCTAGTCATGCGCTACCGCAACCTGATCGAGGGCGAAGCATCCGCCGGTTCCTAATGTACGGAGCAGATG
CTAGGGCAAATTGCCCTAGCAGGGGAAAAAGGTCGAAAAGGACTCTTTCCTGTGGATAGCACGTACATTG
GGAACCCAAAGCCGTACATTGGGAACCGGAACCCGTACATTGGGAACCCAAAGCCGTACATTGGGAACCG
GTCACACATGTAAGTGACTGATATAAAAGAGAAAAAAGGCGATTTTTCCGCCTAAAACTCTTTAAAACTT
ATTAAAACTCTTAAAACCCGCCTGGCCTGTGCATAACTGTCTGGCCAGCGCACAGCCGAAGAGCTGCAAA
AAGCGCCTACCCTTCGGTCGCTGCGCTCCCTACGCCCCGCCGCTTCGCGTCGGCCTATCGCGGCCGCTGG
CCGCTCAAAAATGGCTGGCCTACGGCCAGGCAATCTACCAGGGCGCGGACAAGCCGCGCCGTCGCCACTC
GACCGCCGGCGCCCACATCAAGGCACCCTGCCTCGCGCGTTTCGGTGATGACGGTGAAAACCTCTGACAC
ATGCAGCTCCCGGTGACGGTCACAGCTTGTCTGTAAGCGGATGCCGGGAGCAGACAAGCCCGTCAGGGCG
CGTCAGCGGGTGTTGGCGGGTGTCGGGGCGCAGCCATGACCCAGTCACGTAGCGATAGCGGAGTGTATAC
TGGCTTAACTATGCGGCATCAGAGCAGATTGTACTGAGAGTGCACCATATGCGGTGTGAAATACCGCACA
GATGCGTAAGGAGAAAATACCGCATCAGGCGCTCTTCCGCTTCCTCGCTCACTGACTCGCTGCGCTCGGT
CGTTCGGCTGCGGCGAGCGGTATCAGCTCACTCAAAGGCGGTAATACGGTTATCCACAGAATCAGGGGAT
AACGCAGGAAAGAACATGTGAGCAAAAGGCCAGCAAAAGGCCAGGAACCGTAAAAAGGCCGCGTTGCTGG
CGTTTTTCCATAGGCTCCGCCCCCCTGACGAGCATCACAAAAATCGACGCTCAAGTCAGAGGTGGCGAAA
CCCGACAGGACTATAAAGATACCAGGCGTTTCCCCCTGGAAGCTCCCTCGTGCGCTCTCCTGTTCCGACC
CTGCCGCTTACCGGATACCTGTCCGCCTTTCTCCCTTCGGGAAGCGTGGCGCTTTCTCATAGCTCACGCT
GTAGGTATCCCAGTTCGGTGTAGGTCGTTCGCTCCAAGCTGGGCTGTGTGCACGAACCCCCCGTTCAGCC
CGACCGCTGCGCCTTATCCGGTAACTATCGTCTTGAGTCCAACCCGGTAAGACACGACTTATCGCCACTG
GCAGCAGCCACTGGTAACAGGATTAGCAGAGCGAGGTATGTAGGCGGTGCTACAGAGTTCTTGAAGTGGT
GGCCTAACTACGGCTACACTAGAAGGACAGTATTTGGTATCTGCGCTCTGCTGAAGCCAGTTACCTTCGG
AAAAAGAGTTGGTAGCTCTTGATCCGGCAAACAAACCACCGCTGGTAGCGGTGGTTTTTTTGTTTGCAAG
CAGCAGATTACGCGCAGAAAAAAAGGATCTCAAGAAGATCCTTTGATCTTTTCTACGGGGTCTGACGCTC
AGTGGAACGAAAACTCACGTTAAGGGATTTTGGTCATGCATTCTAGGTGATTAGTTGACTGTCAGCTGTC
CTTGCTCCAGGATGCTGTTTTTGACAACGGATGTTTTATTGCCTTTGATGTTCATTAAGAAGCTTGGCGC
AAATGTTGCCTTTTTATCCTCGAAGAAGCCTCTGTTTGTCATGTAGCTTGTGATAACCACATTGTTGCCT
TTGGCTTGCGGCACTGCGAAGTGAGAGTAAGTGAATGTCACATCGTTTGGATCAAGACCCATTTGCAGCA
CAAGCCCTGTTTTGTTCAGCGGCTTGTAAGGGCCGGTTAAAGAGTTTGATACATAACCAAGCATGTAAAT
ATCGTTTGAGTTAATACCATCGATCGTCATTTTTGAACCGCGTGAATCAGTGAACAAGTACCATTTGCCG
TTCATTTTGAAAACATTCGCGCGCTCGATTTCATCAGTTACCGTGTTTGAAGTGATCAGCGGCTTCATTA
CTTTTTTCAATGTGTAATCATTATTTAACTCTATGATACCGAGGGCGCCGTTCGCTAACTCAGCATCGCG
TTTTTTAGCGCTCTGCTGAAGCTTCTGGCTTTCTTTACGGAAGAAGTTCGTGCCGCCGCCGTAGTACGCT
TTGTTAAATAAAGATTCTTCGCCTTGGTATCCGTTTTCTGTTCCCGTGTTGGCTTCGAATACAAGGTATT
TATGGCCTTTGTCTTCAACGTAGTGAGGATCTCTCAGCGTATGGTTGTCGCCGGATGTATAATTGCCTTC
ATCGATAAACTGCTGAACGTTCTGATATGTTTTTCCATCTCCGTCAAAAATCGTTTTGTGATCTTCCACT
CCGTTGATTTTGAGTGTGTCATCAGATTTTGACACATTTACCTGCGCTGTTGTCAGGCTTTGTTTGCCGT
AATGTTTACCGGAATAGTCAGTGTAGAATAAACGGATTTTTCCGTCAGATGTAAAGGTTGCAGAACCGGA
CCATTCTTGCGTCTGATCTTTCAGGATCGGATCGTTGGCGTCGAACTTATCGCTGTCTTTAAAGACACGG
CCCGCGTTTTTCCAGCTGTCGATTGAGTTGTCGCCGACCTTTTGATAAAACATGTAGATTGATGTGTCAT
CAGCGTCTTTCGGGCTTCCCGCAAGAGCAAACACAACGTGATAGCCGTTGTATTCAGCTACTGTTCCGTC
AGCGTTTTGCAGCGGCCAGCTGTCCCACACATCAAGTCCTTTTGCAGACTCAATATTTTTAATCGTTGAT
TGATCGAATTGAGGCACTTGGTATTTTTCGTTTTGCTGCTGTTTAGGGATCTGCAGCATATCATGGCGTG
TAATATGAGAAACGCCGTACGTTTCTTTGTATGCTTTTTGGTTATTTTCTTTCGCGAAGGCTTGAGTCGC
TCCTCCTGCCAGAAGTGCAGTCGTAAAAGTCAGAACTGTGGCTTGTTTTACAATTTTTTTGATGTTCATG
TTCATGATTGTCCTCCTTACCAATGCTTAATCAGTGAGGCACCTATCTCAGCGATCTGTCTATTTCGTTC
ATCCATAGTTGCCTGACTCCCCGTCGTGTAGATAACTACGATACGGGAGGGCTTACCATCTGGCCCCAGT
GCTGCAATGATACCGCGGGACCCACGCTCACCGGCTCCAGATTTATCAGCAATAAACCAGCCAGCCGGAA
GGGCCGAGCGCAGAAGTGGTCCTGCAACTTTATCCGCCTCCATCCAGTCTATTAATTGTTGCCGGGAAGC
TAGAGTAAGTAGTTCGCCAGTTAATAGTTTGCGCAACGTTGTTGCCATTGCTACAGGCATCGTGGTGTCA
CGCTCGTCGTTTGGTATGGCTTCATTCAGCTCCGGTTCCCAACGATCAAGGCGAGTTACATGATCCCCCA
TGTTGTGCAAAAAAGCGGTTAGCTCCTTCGGTCCTCCGATCGTTGTCAGAAGTAAGTTGGCCGCAGTGTT
ATCACTCATGGTTATGGCAGCACTGCATAATTCTCTTACTGTCATGCCATCCGTAAGATGCTTTTCTGTG
ACTGGTGAGTACTCAACCAAGTCATTCTGAGAATAGTGTATGCGGCGACCGAGTTGCTCTTGCCCGGCGT
CAATACGGGATAATACCGCGCCACATAGCAGAACTTTAAAAGTGCTCATCATTGGAAAACGTTCTTCGGG
GCGAAAACTCTCAAGGATCTTACCGCTGTTGAGATCCAGTTCGATGTAACCCACTCGTGCACCCAACTGA
TCTTCAGCATCTTTTACTTTCACCAGCGTTTCTGGGTGAGCAAAAACAGGAAGGCAAAATGCCGCAAAAA
AGGGAATAAGGGCGACACGGAAATGTTGAATACTCATAACAGAACTTATTATTTCCTTCCTCTTTTCTAC
AGTATTTAAAGATACCCCAAGAAGCTAATTATAACAAGACGAACTCCAATTCACTGTTCCTTGCATTCTA
AAACCTTAAATACCAGAAAACAGCTTTTTCAAAGTTGTTTTCAAAGTTGGCGTATAACATAGTATCGACG
GAGCCGATTTTGAAACCGCGGTGATCACAGGCAGCAACGCTCTGTCATCGTTACAATCAACATGCTACCC
TCCGCGAGATCATCCGTGTTTCAAACCCGGCAGCTTAGTTGCCGTTCTTCCGAATAGCATCGGTAACATG
AGCAAAGTCTGCCGCCTTACAACGGCTCTCCCGCTGACGCCGTCCCGGACTGATGGGCTGCCTGTATCGA
GTGGTGATTTTGTGCCGAGCTGCCGGTCGGGGAGCTGTTGGCTGGCTGG
